>Addgene plasmid #181984 | pET28b-miniR-DBCO | addgene full sequence | sequence record 357271 | Addgene NGS Result
GCGCGTCTGCGTCTGGCTGGCTGGCATAAATATCTCACTCGCAATCAAATTCAGCCGATAGCGGAACGGG
AAGGCGACTGGAGTGCCATGTCCGGTTTTCAACAAACCATGCAAATGCTGAATGAGGGCATCGTTCCCAC
TGCGATGCTGGTTGCCAACGATCAGATGGCGCTGGGCGCAATGCGCGCCATTACCGAGTCCGGGCTGCGC
GTTGGTGCGGATATCTCGGTAGTGGGATACGACGATACCGAAGACAGCTCATGTTATATCCCGCCGTTAA
CCACCATCAAACAGGATTTTCGCCTGCTGGGGCAAACCAGCGTGGACCGCTTGCTGCAACTCTCTCAGGG
CCAGGCGGTGAAGGGCAATCAGCTGTTGCCCGTCTCACTGGTGAAAAGAAAAACCACCCTGGCGCCCAAT
ACGCAAACCGCCTCTCCCCGCGCGTTGGCCGATTCATTAATGCAGCTGGCACGACAGGTTTCCCGACTGG
AAAGCGGGCAGTGAGCGCAACGCAATTAATGTAAGTTAGCTCACTCATTAGGCACCGGGATCTCGACCGA
TGCCCTTGAGAGCCTTCAACCCAGTCAGCTCCTTCCGGTGGGCGCGGGGCATGACTATCGTCGCCGCACT
TATGACTGTCTTCTTTATCATGCAACTCGTAGGACAGGTGCCGGCAGCGCTCTGGGTCATTTTCGGCGAG
GACCGCTTTCGCTGGAGCGCGACGATGATCGGCCTGTCGCTTGCGGTATTCGGAATCTTGCACGCCCTCG
CTCAAGCCTTCGTCACTGGTCCCGCCACCAAACGTTTCGGCGAGAAGCAGGCCATTATCGCCGGCATGGC
GGCCCCACGGGTGCGCATGATCGTGCTCCTGTCGTTGAGGACCCGGCTAGGCTGGCGGGGTTGCCTTACT
GGTTAGCAGAATGAATCACCGATACGCGAGCGAACGTGAAGCGACTGCTGCTGCAAAACGTCTGCGACCT
GAGCAACAACATGAATGGTCTTCGGTTTCCGTGTTTCGTAAAGTCTGGAAACGCGGAAGTCAGCGCCCTG
CACCATTATGTTCCGGATCTGCATCGCAGGATGCTGCTGGCTACCCTGTGGAACACCTACATCTGTATTA
ACGAAGCGCTGGCATTGACCCTGAGTGATTTTTCTCTGGTCCCGCCGCATCCATACCGCCAGTTGTTTAC
CCTCACAACGTTCCAGTAACCGGGCATGTTCATCATCAGTAACCCGTATCGTGAGCATCCTCTCTCGTTT
CATCGGTATCATTACCCCCATGAACAGAAATCCCCCTTACACGGAGGCATCAGTGACCAAACAGGAAAAA
ACCGCCCTTAACATGGCCCGCTTTATCAGAAGCCAGACATTAACGCTTCTGGAGAAACTCAACGAGCTGG
ACGCGGATGAACAGGCAGACATCTGTGAATCGCTTCACGACCACGCTGATGAGCTTTACCGCAGCTGCCT
CGCGCGTTTCGGTGATGACGGTGAAAACCTCTGACACATGCAGCTCCCGGAGACGGTCACAGCTTGTCTG
TAAGCGGATGCCGGGAGCAGACAAGCCCGTCAGGGCGCGTCAGCGGGTGTTGGCGGGTGTCGGGGCGCAG
CCATGACCCAGTCACGTAGCGATAGCGGAGTGTATACTGGCTTAACTATGCGGCATCAGAGCAGATTGTA
CTGAGAGTGCACCATTGCGGTGTGAAATACCGCACAGATGCGTAAGGAGAAAATACCGCATCAGGCGCTC
TTCCGCTTCCTCGCTCACTGACTCGCTGCGCTCGGTCGTTCGGCTGCGGCGAGCGGTATCAGCTCACTCA
AAGGCGGTAATACGGTTATCCACAGAATCAGGGGATAACGCAGGAAAGAACATGTGAGCAAAAGGCCAGC
AAAAGGCCAGGAACCGTAAAAAGGCCGCGTTGCTGGCGTTTTTCCATAGGCTCCGCCCCCCTGACGAGCA
TCACAAAAATCGACGCTCAAGTCAGAGGTGGCGAAACCCGACAGGACTATAAAGATACCAGGCGTTTCCC
CCTGGAAGCTCCCTCGTGCGCTCTCCTGTTCCGACCCTGCCGCTTACCGGATACCTGTCCGCCTTTCTCC
CTTCGGGAAGCGTGGCGCTTTCTCATAGCTCACGCTGTAGGTATCTCAGTTCGGTGTAGGTCGTTCGCTC
CAAGCTGGGCTGTGTGCACGAACCCCCCGTTCAGCCCGACCGCTGCGCCTTATCCGGTAACTATCGTCTT
GAGTCCAACCCGGTAAGACACGACTTATCGCCACTGGCAGCAGCCACTGGTAACAGGATTAGCAGAGCGA
GGTATGTAGGCGGTGCTACAGAGTTCTTGAAGTGGTGGCCTAACTACGGCTACACTAGAAGGACAGTATT
TGGTATCTGCGCTCTGCTGAAGCCAGTTACCTTCGGAAAAAGAGTTGGTAGCTCTTGATCCGGCAAACAA
ACCACCGCTGGTAGCGGTGGTTTTTTTGTTTGCAAGCAGCAGATTACGCGCAGAAAAAAAGGATCTCAAG
AAGATCCTTTGATCTTTTCTACGGGGTCTGACGCTCAGTGGAACGAAAACTCACGTTAAGGGATTTTGGT
CATGAACAATAAAACTGTCTGCTTACATAAACAGTAATACAAGGGGTGTTATGAGCCATATTCAACGGGA
AACGTCTTGCTCTAGGCCGCGATTAAATTCCAACATGGATGCTGATTTATATGGGTATAAATGGGCTCGC
GATAATGTCGGGCAATCAGGTGCGACAATCTATCGATTGTATGGGAAGCCCGATGCGCCAGAGTTGTTTC
TGAAACATGGCAAAGGTAGCGTTGCCAATGATGTTACAGATGAGATGGTCAGACTAAACTGGCTGACGGA
ATTTATGCCTCTTCCGACCATCAAGCATTTTATCCGTACTCCTGATGATGCATGGTTACTCACCACTGCG
ATCCCCGGGAAAACAGCATTCCAGGTATTAGAAGAATATCCTGATTCAGGTGAAAATATTGTTGATGCGC
TGGCAGTGTTCCTGCGCCGGTTGCATTCGATTCCTGTTTGTAATTGTCCTTTTAACAGCGATCGCGTATT
TCGTCTCGCTCAGGCGCAATCACGAATGAATAACGGTTTGGTTGATGCGAGTGATTTTGATGACGAGCGT
AATGGCTGGCCTGTTGAACAAGTCTGGAAAGAAATGCATAAACTTTTGCCATTCTCACCGGATTCAGTCG
TCACTCATGGTGATTTCTCACTTGATAACCTTATTTTTGACGAGGGGAAATTAATAGGTTGTATTGATGT
TGGACGAGTCGGAATCGCAGACCGATACCAGGATCTTGCCATCCTATGGAACTGCCTCGGTGAGTTTTCT
CCTTCATTACAGAAACGGCTTTTTCAAAAATATGGTATTGATAATCCTGATATGAATAAATTGCAGTTTC
ATTTGATGCTCGATGAGTTTTTCTAAGAATTAATTCATGAGCGGATACATATTTGAATGTATTTAGAAAA
ATAAACAAATAGGGGTTCCGCGCACATTTCCCCGAAAAGTGCCACCTAAATTGTAAGCGTTAATATTTTG
TTAAAATTCGCGTTAAATTTTTGTTAAATCAGCTCATTTTTTAACCAATAGGCCGAAATCGGCAAAATCC
CTTATAAATCAAAAGAATAGACCGAGATAGGGT
[37 nt withheld, positions 3674-3710]
AAAGAACGTGGACTCCAACGTCAAAGG
[49 nt withheld, positions 3738-3786]
T
[91 nt withheld, positions 3788-3878]
G
[124 nt withheld, positions 3880-4003]
CCCATTCGCCAATCCGGATATAGTTCCTCCTTTCAGCAAAAAACCCCTCAAGACCCGTTTAGAGGCCCCA
AGGGGTTATGCTAGTTATTGCTCAGCGGTGGCAGCAGCCAACTCAGCTTCCTTTCGGGCTTTGTTAGCAG
CCGGATCTCAGTGGTGGTGGTGGTGGTGCTCGAGACCGTAAACCCACGGGTAGCACAGACCCCATGCCGC
AGCACCACCACCCAGCGGACCGTAACGGTTTTCCAGACGCTGAACTTCCTGTTCCAGTTCCGCAACTTCG
GTACGCAGCGCGGTGTTACGCTGACGCAGGAACGCAACACGGATTTCGAGAGAAGAACCCATGGTATATC
TCCTTCTTAAAGTTAAACAAAATTATTTCTAGAGGGGAATTGTTATCCGCTCACAATTCCCCTATAGTGA
GTCGTATTAATTTCGCGGGATCGAGATCTCGATCCTCTACGCCGGACGCATCGTGGCCGGCATCACCGGC
GCCACAGGTGCGGTTGCTGGCGCCTATATCGCCGACATCACCGATGGGGAAGATCGGGCTCGCCACTTCG
GGCTCATGAGCGCTTGTTTCGGCGTGGGTATGGTGGCAGGCCCCGTGGCCGGGGGACTGTTGGGCGCCAT
CTCCTTGCATGCACCATTCCTTGCGGCGGCGGTGCTCAACGGCCTCAACCTACTACTGGGCTGCTTCCTA
ATGCAGGAGTCGCATAAGGGAGAGCGTCGAGATCCCGGACACCATCGAATGGCGCAAAACCTTTCGCGGT
ATGGCATGATAGCGCCCGGAAGAGAGTCAATTCAGGGTGGTGAATGTGAAACCAGTAACGTTATACGATG
TCGCAGAGTATGCCGGTGTCTCTTATCAGACCGTTTCCCGCGTGGTGAACCAGGCCAGCCACGTTTCTGC
GAAAACGCGGGAAAAAGTGGAAGCGGCGATGGCGGAGCTGAATTACATTCCCAACCGCGTGGCACAACAA
CTGGCGGGCAAACAGTCGTTGCTGATTGGCGTTGCCACCTCCAGTCTGGCCCTGCACGCGCCGTCGCAAA
TTGTCGCGGCGATTAAATCTCGCGCCGATCAACTGGGTGCCAGCGTGGTGGTGTCGATGGTAGAACGAAG
CGGCGTCGAAGCCTGTAAAGCGGCGGTGCACAATCTTCTCGCGCAACGCGTCAGTGGGCTGATCATTAAC
TATCCGCTGGATGACCAGGATGCCATTGCTGTGGAAGCTGCCTGCACTAATGTTCCGGCGTTATTTCTTG
ATGTCTCTGACCAGACACCCATCAACAGTATTATTTTCTCCCATGAAGACGGTACGCGACTGGGCGTGGA
GCATCTGGTCGCATTGGGTCACCAGCAAATCGCGCTGTTAGCGGGCCCATTAAGTTCTGTCTCG
Features (pLannotate 1.2.2; 19 found; start..end, strand, type, name):
    517..538     +  protein_bind   CAP binding site: CAP binding activates transcription in the presence of cAMP. E. coli catabolite activator protein
    553..844     +  CDS            TcR (fragment): tetracycline efflux protein; tet; confers resistance to tetracycline
    916..1296    -  CDS            YPB1_ECOLX: Protein predicted: Swiss-Prot protein existence level 4. From Escherichia coli.
   1313..1504    +  CDS            rop: Rop protein, which maintains plasmids at low copy number; rop
   1606..1745    +  misc_feature   bom: basis of mobility region from pBR322
   1931..2519    -  rep_origin     ori: high-copy-number ColE1/pMB1/pBR322/pUC origin of replication
   2641..3456    +  CDS            KanR: aminoglycoside phosphotransferase; aph(3')-Ia; confers resistance to kanamycin in bacteria or G418 (Geneticin®) in eukaryotes
   3465..3522    -  promoter       AmpR promoter (fragment): bla
   3575..4003    -  rep_origin     f1 ori (sequence partly withheld): f1 bacteriophage origin of replication; arrow indicates direction of (+) strand synthesis
   4040..4087    -  terminator     T7 terminator: transcription terminator for bacteriophage T7 RNA polymerase
   4095..4144    -  CDS            SET1 (fragment): solubility-enhancement tag derived from T7 phage gene 10B
   4154..4171    -  CDS            9xHis (fragment): 9xHis affinity tag
   4226..4327    -  CDS            Tef (fragment): TEF_RAT - Experimental evidence at protein level: Swiss-Prot protein existence level 1. Transcription factor that binds to and transactivates the TSHB promoter. Binds to a minimal DNA-binding sequence 5'- [TC][AG][AG]TTA[TC][AG]-3'. From Rattus norvegicus (Rat).
   4352..4374    -  RBS            RBS: efficient ribosome binding site from bacteriophage T7 gene 10 (Olins and Rangwala, 1989)
   4389..4413    -  protein_bind   lac operator: The lac repressor binds to the lac operator to inhibit transcription in E. coli. This inhibition can be relieved by adding lactose or isopropyl-β-D-thiogalactopyranoside (IPTG). lac repressor encoded by lacI
   4414..4432    -  promoter       T7 promoter: promoter for bacteriophage T7 RNA polymerase
   4454..4733    +  CDS            TcR (fragment): tetracycline efflux protein; tet; confers resistance to tetracycline
   4741..4818    +  promoter       lacI promoter: lacI
   4819..504     +  CDS            lacI (across the origin): lac repressor; lacI; The lac repressor binds to the lac operator to inhibit transcription in E. coli. This inhibition can be relieved by adding lactose or isopropyl-β-D-thiogalactopyranoside (IPTG).
