[The description below was written by a language model from this plasmid's Addgene catalogue record and pLannotate feature annotations shown in this document.]
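Description:
pET28b-miniR-DBCO is a bacterial expression plasmid built on the Novagen pET28b backbone for producing a small synthetic peptide, MiniR, in E. coli. It replicates from a ColE1/pBR322-type origin accompanied by the rop gene and bom region. The catalogue lists it as high copy, although rop normally moderates copy number. It is selected with kanamycin through the aminoglycoside phosphotransferase gene, and it also carries an f1 origin. The recorded growth strain is a BL21(DE3) derivative, which supplies the T7 RNA polymerase needed for expression.

The expression cassette is the standard pET arrangement: a T7 promoter followed directly by a lac operator, the T7 gene 10 ribosome binding site, the insert, and a T7 terminator. A plasmid-borne lacI gene with its own promoter provides repressor, so transcription stays off until IPTG is added. The insert is short. The automated annotation labels about 100 nt of it as a fragment of rat Tef, a leucine-zipper transcription factor. This is most likely only a similarity hit to the synthetic coil-forming MiniR sequence, not a genuine rat gene, since the record gives the species as synthetic. Downstream lies a histidine tag, matching the catalogued C-terminal His tag for affinity purification. The record also lists a DBCO-tag, but the feature table does not annotate it separately. The small TcR, SET1 and AmpR promoter fragments appear to be backbone remnants or partial matches.

The stated purpose is labelling proteins that carry the genetically encoded MiniE tag. In the associated MiniVIPER system, purified MiniR serves as the probe peptide that pairs with MiniE on a target protein for imaging or translocating proteins in cells. The cloning sites are not recorded.
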