Addgene plasmid #181984: pET28b-miniR-DBCO
Purpose: Used to label proteins with the MiniE genetically encoded tag
Depositing lab: Kimberly Beatty. Depositing organization: Oregon Health & Science University. Publication: MiniVIPER Is a Peptide Tag for Imaging and Translocating Proteins in Cells. Doh JK, Tobin SJ, Beatty KE. Biochemistry. 2020 Aug 25;59(33):3051-3059. doi: 10.1021/acs.biochem.0c00526. Epub 2020 Aug 17. PubMed 32786411.
Backbone
  Vector backbone: pET28b
  Backbone manufacturer: Novagen
  Backbone size w/o insert (bp): 5368
  Vector type: Bacterial Expression
Growth in bacteria
  Bacterial resistance: Kanamycin, 50 μg/mL
  Growth temperature: 37°C
  Growth strain: BL21-DE3*
  Copy number: High Copy
Gene/Insert
  Gene/Insert name: MiniR-DBCO (alt name: MiniR)
  Species: Synthetic
  Tag / fusion protein: DBCO-Tag, His-Tag (C terminal on insert)
  Cloning method: Restriction Enzyme; 5′ cloning site Unknown (unknown if destroyed); 3′ cloning site Unknown (unknown if destroyed)
  Sequencing primers: 5′ T7-F; 3′ T7 REV
Terms and licenses: Academic/Nonprofit Terms; Industry Terms: Not Available to Industry
How to cite: pET28b-miniR-DBCO was a gift from Kimberly Beatty (Addgene plasmid # 181984 ; http://n2t.net/addgene:181984 ; RRID:Addgene_181984)
